Addgene plasmid #73716: pMLS257
Purpose: SapTrap destination vector for building repair template only vectors
Depositing lab: Erik Jorgensen. Depositing organization: University of Utah. Publication: SapTrap, a Toolkit for High-Throughput CRISPR/Cas9 Gene Modification in Caenorhabditis elegans. Schwartz ML, Jorgensen EM. Genetics. 2016 Feb 2. pii: genetics.115.184275. 10.1534/genetics.115.184275 PubMed 26837755.
Backbone
  Vector backbone: pBluescript II
  Backbone manufacturer: Agilent Technologies
  Vector type: CRISPR
Growth in bacteria
  Bacterial resistance: Ampicillin, 100 μg/mL
  Growth temperature: 37°C
  Growth strain: Top10
  Copy number: High Copy
Gene/Insert
  Gene/Insert name: SapI repair template insertion site
  Insert size (bp): 59
  Cloning method: Unknown
  Sequencing primers: 5′ M13 (-21) Forward; 3′ M13 Reverse
Terms and licenses: Academic/Nonprofit Terms; Industry Terms: Not Available to Industry
How to cite: pMLS257 was a gift from Erik Jorgensen (Addgene plasmid # 73716 ; http://n2t.net/addgene:73716 ; RRID:Addgene_73716)
