[The description below was written by a language model from this plasmid's Addgene catalogue record and pLannotate feature annotations shown in this document.]
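Description:
pMLS257 is a small (about 3 kb) destination vector from the SapTrap toolkit for CRISPR/Cas9 gene modification in Caenorhabditis elegans, built on the pBluescript II cloning backbone. It is maintained in E. coli as a high-copy plasmid through a ColE1/pUC-type origin and selected with ampicillin via the β-lactamase gene under its native promoter. An f1 phage origin is also carried over from the backbone and would permit single-stranded DNA production.

The only insert recorded is a 59 bp SapI repair template insertion site placed within the pBluescript multiple cloning site. This is consistent with the feature table, which shows the MCS split into fragments with an unannotated gap between them. SapI is a type IIS restriction enzyme that cuts outside its recognition sequence, so digestion of such a site leaves custom overhangs into which several DNA modules can be ligated in a defined order in one reaction. In this vector, that assembly yields plasmids carrying a homology-directed repair template only; the feature table shows no guide RNA expression cassette, no Cas9 and no worm promoters or markers. The exact overhangs and the modules to be assembled are not stated in the record.

The insertion site is flanked by standard pBluescript elements: the lac promoter, operator and CAP binding site, opposing T3 and T7 phage promoters, and a lacZα fragment. A short remnant of lacI is also present. M13 forward and reverse primer sites allow the assembled repair template to be sequenced from both sides.
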