Features (pLannotate 1.2.2; 14 found; start..end, strand, type, name):
     31..61      +  promoter       lac promoter: promoter for the E. coli lac operon
     69..85      +  protein_bind   lac operator: The lac repressor binds to the lac operator to inhibit transcription in E. coli. This inhibition can be relieved by adding lactose or isopropyl-β-D-thiogalactopyranoside (IPTG). lac repressor encoded by lacI
    130..148     +  promoter       T3 promoter: promoter for bacteriophage T3 RNA polymerase
    161..191     +  misc_feature   MCS (fragment): pBluescript multiple cloning site
    192..209     +  misc_feature   MCS (fragment): pBluescript multiple cloning site
    269..313     +  misc_feature   MCS (fragment): pBluescript multiple cloning site
    322..340     -  promoter       T7 promoter: promoter for bacteriophage T7 RNA polymerase
    348..503     +  CDS            lacZα (fragment): LacZα fragment of β-galactosidase; lacZ fragment
    508..936     +  rep_origin     f1 ori (sequence partly withheld): f1 bacteriophage origin of replication; arrow indicates direction of (+) strand synthesis
    989..1093    +  promoter       AmpR promoter: bla
   1094..1954    +  CDS            AmpR: β-lactamase; bla; confers resistance to ampicillin, carbenicillin, and related antibiotics
   2125..2713    +  rep_origin     ori: high-copy-number ColE1/pMB1/pBR322/pUC origin of replication
   2891..2981    +  CDS            lacI (fragment): lac repressor; lacI; The lac repressor binds to the lac operator to inhibit transcription in E. coli. This inhibition can be relieved by adding lactose or isopropyl-β-D-thiogalactopyranoside (IPTG).
   2994..16      +  protein_bind   CAP binding site (across the origin): CAP binding activates transcription in the presence of cAMP. E. coli catabolite activator protein
>Addgene plasmid #73716 | pMLS257 | depositor full sequence | sequence record 136583 | Full Sequence
GAGTTAGCTCACTCATTAGGCACCCCAGGCTTTACACTTTATGCTTCCGGCTCGTATGTTGTGTGGAATT
GTGAGCGGATAACAATTTCACACAGGAAACAGCTATGACCATGATTACGCCAAGCGCGCAATTAACCCTC
ACTAAAGGGAACAAAAGCTGGAGCTCCACCGCGGTGGCGGCCGCTCTAGAAGGGCTGCAGGAATTCGATT
GGCGAAGAGCCCATGGATCCACTAGTCATATGGAATTCTGCAGGCCTGCTCTTCGGTAATCAAGCTTATC
GATACCGTCGACCTCGAGGGGGGGCCCGGTACCCAATTCGCCCTATAGTGAGTCGTATTACGCGCGCTCA
CTGGCCGTCGTTTTACAACGTCGTGACTGGGAAAACCCTGGCGTTACCCAACTTAATCGCCTTGCAGCAC
ATCCCCCTTTCGCCAGCTGGCGTAATAGCGAAGAGGCCCGCACCGATCGCCCTTCCCAACAGTTGCGCAG
CCTGAATGGCGAATGGG
[124 nt withheld, positions 508-631]
C
[91 nt withheld, positions 633-723]
A
[49 nt withheld, positions 725-773]
CCTTTGACGTTGGAGTCCACGTTCTTT
[37 nt withheld, positions 801-837]
ACCCTATCTCGGTCTATTCTTTTGATTTATAAGGGATTTTGCCGATTTCGGCCTATTGGTTAAAAAATGA
GCTGATTTAACAAAAATTTAACGCGAATTTTAACAAAATATTAACGCTTACAATTTAGGTGGCACTTTTC
GGGGAAATGTGCGCGGAACCCCTATTTGTTTATTTTTCTAAATACATTCAAATATGTATCCGCTCATGAG
ACAATAACCCTGATAAATGCTTCAATAATATTGAAAAAGGAAGAGTATGAGTATTCAACATTTCCGTGTC
GCCCTTATTCCCTTTTTTGCGGCATTTTGCCTTCCTGTTTTTGCTCACCCAGAAACGCTGGTGAAAGTAA
AAGATGCTGAAGATCAGTTGGGTGCACGAGTGGGTTACATCGAACTGGATCTCAACAGCGGTAAGATCCT
TGAGAGTTTTCGCCCCGAAGAACGTTTTCCAATGATGAGCACTTTTAAAGTTCTGCTATGTGGCGCGGTA
TTATCCCGTATTGACGCCGGGCAAGAGCAACTCGGTCGCCGCATACACTATTCTCAGAATGACTTGGTTG
AGTACTCACCAGTCACAGAAAAGCATCTTACGGATGGCATGACAGTAAGAGAATTATGCAGTGCTGCCAT
AACCATGAGTGATAACACTGCGGCCAACTTACTTCTGACAACGATCGGAGGACCGAAGGAGCTAACCGCT
TTTTTGCACAACATGGGGGATCATGTAACTCGCCTTGATCGTTGGGAACCGGAGCTGAATGAAGCCATAC
CAAACGACGAGCGTGACACCACGATGCCTGTAGCAATGGCAACAACGTTGCGCAAACTATTAACTGGCGA
ACTACTTACTCTAGCTTCCCGGCAACAATTAATAGACTGGATGGAGGCGGATAAAGTTGCAGGACCACTT
CTGCGCTCGGCCCTTCCGGCTGGCTGGTTTATTGCTGATAAATCTGGAGCCGGTGAGCGTGGGTCTCGCG
GTATCATTGCAGCACTGGGGCCAGATGGTAAGCCCTCCCGTATCGTAGTTATCTACACGACGGGGAGTCA
GGCAACTATGGATGAACGAAATAGACAGATCGCTGAGATAGGTGCCTCACTGATTAAGCATTGGTAACTG
TCAGACCAAGTTTACTCATATATACTTTAGATTGATTTAAAACTTCATTTTTAATTTAAAAGGATCTAGG
TGAAGATCCTTTTTGATAATCTCATGACCAAAATCCCTTAACGTGAGTTTTCGTTCCACTGAGCGTCAGA
CCCCGTAGAAAAGATCAAAGGATCTTCTTGAGATCCTTTTTTTCTGCGCGTAATCTGCTGCTTGCAAACA
AAAAAACCACCGCTACCAGCGGTGGTTTGTTTGCCGGATCAAGAGCTACCAACTCTTTTTCCGAAGGTAA
CTGGCTTCAGCAGAGCGCAGATACCAAATACTGTCCTTCTAGTGTAGCCGTAGTTAGGCCACCACTTCAA
GAACTCTGTAGCACCGCCTACATACCTCGCTCTGCTAATCCTGTTACCAGTGGCTGCTGCCAGTGGCGAT
AAGTCGTGTCTTACCGGGTTGGACTCAAGACGATAGTTACCGGATAAGGCGCAGCGGTCGGGCTGAACGG
GGGGTTCGTGCACACAGCCCAGCTTGGAGCGAACGACCTACACCGAACTGAGATACCTACAGCGTGAGCT
ATGAGAAAGCGCCACGCTTCCCGAAGGGAGAAAGGCGGACAGGTATCCGGTAAGCGGCAGGGTCGGAACA
GGAGAGCGCACGAGGGAGCTTCCAGGGGGAAACGCCTGGTATCTTTATAGTCCTGTCGGGTTTCGCCACC
TCTGACTTGAGCGTCGATTTTTGTGATGCTCGTCAGGGGGGCGGAGCCTATGGAAAAACGCCAGCAACGC
GGCCTTTTTACGGTTCCTGGCCTTTTGCTGGCCTTTTGCTCACATGTTCTTTCCTGCGTTATCCCCTGAT
TCTGTGGATAACCGTATTACCGCCTTTGAGTGAGCTGATACCGCTCGCCGCAGCCGAACGACCGAGCGCA
GCGAGTCAGTGAGCGAGGAAGCGGCCCAATACGCAAACCGCCTCTCCCCGCGCGTTGGCCGATTCATTAA
TGCAGCTGGCACGACAGGTTTCCCGACTGGAAAGCGGGCAGTGAGCGCAACGCAATTAATGT
