>Addgene plasmid #73716 | pMLS257 | depositor partial sequence | sequence record 136584 | Repair Template insertion site
TGGCGAAGAGCCCATGGATCCACTAGTCATATGGAATTCTGCAGGCCTGCTCTTCGGTA
