>Addgene plasmid #73716 | pMLS257 | addgene partial sequence | sequence record 139507 | M13-F20 5'-TGTAAAACGACGGCCAGT-3'
GGGCGAATTGGGTACCGGGCCCCCCCTCGAGGTCGACGGTATCGATAAGCTTGATTACCGAAGAGCAGGC
CTGCAGAATTCCATATGACTAGTGGATCCATGGGCTCTTCGCCAATCGAATTCCTGCAGCCCTTCTAGAG
CGGCCGCCACCGCGGTGGAGCTCCAGCTTTTGTTCCCTTTAGTGAGGGTTAATTGCGCGCTTGGCGTAAT
CATGGTCATAGCTGTTTCCTGTGTGAAATTGTTATCCGCTCACAATTCCACACAACATACGAGCCGGAAG
CATAAAGTGTAAAGCCTGGGGTGCCTAATGAGTGAGCTAACTCACATTAATTGCGTTGCGCTCACTGCCC
GCTTTCCAGTCGGGAAACCTGTCGTGCCAGCTGCATTAATGAATCGGCCAACGCGCGGGGAGAGGCGGTT
TGCGTATTGGGCCGCTTCCTCGCTCACTGACTCGCTGCGCTCGGTCGTTCGGCTGCGGCGAGCGGTATCA
GCTCACTCAAAGGCGGTAATACGGTTATCCACAGAATCAGGGGATAACGCAGGAAAGAACATGTGAGCAA
AAGGCCAGCAAAAGGCCAGGAACCGTAAAAAGGCCGCGTTGCTGGCGTTTTTCCATAGGCTCCGCCCCCC
TGACGAGCATCACAAAAATCGACGCTCAAGTCAGAGGTGGCGAAACCCGACAGGACTATAAAGATACCAG
GCGTTTCCCCCTGGAAGCTCCCTCGTGCGCTCTCCTGTTCCGACCCTGCCGCTTACCGGATACCTGTCCG
CCTTTCTCCCTTCGGGAAGCGTGGCGCTTTCTCATAGCTCACGCTGTAGGTATCTCAGTTCGGTGTAGGT
CGTTCGCTCCAAGCTGGGCTGTGTGCACGAACCCCCCGTTCAGCCCGACCGCTGCGCCTTATCCGGTAAC
TATCGTCTTGAGTCCAACCCGGTAAGACACGACTTATCGCCACTGGCAGCAGCCACTGGTAACAGGATTA
GCAGAGCGAGGTATGTAGGCGGTGCTACAGAGTTCTTGAAGTGGTGGCCTAACTACGGCTACACTAGAAG
GACAGTATTTGGTATCTGCGCTCTGCTGAAGCCAGTTACCTTCGGAAAAAGAGTTGGTAGCTCTTGATCC
GCAACAA
