>Addgene plasmid #73716 | pMLS257 | addgene partial sequence | sequence record 139508 | M13-Rev 5'-CAGGAAACAGCTATGACC-3'
TCACTAAAGGGAACAAAAGCTGGAGCTCCACCGCGGTGGCGGCCGCTCTAGAAGGGCTGCAGGAATTCGA
TTGGCGAAGAGCCCATGGATCCACTAGTCATATGGAATTCTGCAGGCCTGCTCTTCGGTAATCAAGCTTA
TCGATACCGTCGACCTCGAGGGGGGGCCCGGTACCCAATTCGCCCTATAGTGAGTCGTATTACGCGCGCT
CACTGGCCGTCGTTTTACAACGTCGTGACTGGGAAAACCCTGGCGTTACCCAACTTAATCGCCTTGCAGC
ACATCCCCCTTTCGCCAGCTGGCGTAATAGCGAAGAGGCCCGCACCGATCGCCCTTCCCAACAGTTGCGC
AGCCTGAATGGCGAATGGG
[124 nt withheld, positions 370-493]
C
[91 nt withheld, positions 495-585]
A
[49 nt withheld, positions 587-635]
CCTTTGACGTTGGAGTCCACGTTCTTT
[37 nt withheld, positions 663-699]
ACCCTATCTCGGTCTATTCTTTTGATTTATAAGGGATTTTGCCGATTTCGGCCTATTGGTTAAAAAATGA
GCTGATTTAACAAAAATTTAACGCGAATTTTAACAAAATATTAACGCTTACAATTTAGGTGGCACTTTTC
GGGGAAATGTGCGCGGAACCCCTATTTGTTTATTTTTCTAAATACATTCAAATATGTATCCGCTCATGAG
ACAATAACCCTGATAAATGCTTCAATAATATTGAAAAAGGAAGAGTATGAGTATTCAACATTTCCGTGTC
GCCCTTATTCCCTTTTTTGCGGCATTTTGCCTTCCTGTTTTTGCTCACCCAGAAACGCTGGTGAAAGTAA
AAGATGCTGA
